>Addgene plasmid #237063 | SmBiT-NRAS BiBiT-Ready Vector | addgene full sequence | sequence record 476795 | Addgene NGS Result
AAGACGCGTTAATTAAGACGTCGGCAGTGAAAAAAATGCTTTATTTGTGAAATTTGTGATGCTATTGCTT
TATTTGTAACCATTATAAGCTGCAATAAACAAGTTAACAACAACAATTGCATTCATTTTATGTTTCAGGT
TCAGGGGGAGGTGTGGGAGGTTTTTTAAAGCAAGTAAAACCTCTACAAATGTGGTATGGCTGATTATGAT
CCGCGGCCGCAATACGTCGACGTTATCAGCTGACTTCGTACGAGAGCCTAGGATTATGGCGCGCCACTAG
TTATTAATAGTAATCAATTACGGGGTCATTAGTTCATAGCCCATATATGGAGTTCCGCGTTACATAACTT
ACGGTAAATGGCCCGCCTGGCTGACCGCCCAACGACCCCCGCCCATTGACGTCAATAATGACGTATGTTC
CCATAGTAACGCCAATAGGGACTTTCCATTGACGTCAATGGGTGGAGTATTTACGGTAAACTGCCCACTT
GGCAGTACATCAAGTGTATCATATGCCAAGTCCGCCCCCTATTGACGTCAATGACGGTAAATGGCCCGCC
TGGCATTATGCCCAGTACATGACCTTACGGGACTTTCCTACTTGGCAGTACATCTACGTATTAGTCATCG
CTATTACCATGGTGATGCGGTTTTGGCAGTACACCAATGGGCGTGGATAGCGGTTTGACTCACGGGGATT
TCCAAGTCTCCACCCCATTGACGTCAATGGGAGTTTGTTTTGGCACCAAAATCAACGGGACTTTCCAAAA
TGTCGTAATAACCCCGCCCCGTTGACGCAAATGGGCGGTAGGCGTGTACGGTGGGAGGTCTATATAAGCA
GAGCTGGTTTAGTGAACCGTCAGATCACTAGAAGCTTTATTGCGGTAGTTTATCACAGTTAAATTGCTAA
CGCAGTCAGTGCTTCTGACACAACAGTCTCGAACTTAAGCTGCAGAAGTTGGTCGTGAGGCACTGGGCAG
GTAAGTATCAAGGTTACAAGACAGGTTTAAGGAGACCAATAGAAACTGGGCTTGTCGAGACAGAGAAGAC
TCTTGCGTTTCTGATAGGCACCTATTGGTCTTACTGACATCCACTTTGCCTTTCTCTCCACAGGTGTCCA
CTCCCAGTTCAATTACAGCTCTTAAGGCTAGAGTATTAATACGACTCACTATAGGGCTAGCGCTCACCAT
GGTGACCGGCTACCGGCTGTTCGAGGAGATTCTCGGGAGCTCCGGTGGTGGCGGGAGCGGAGGTGGAGGC
TCGAGCGGTGCGATCGCCATGACTGAGTACAAACTGGTGGTGGTTGGAGCAGGTGGTGTTGGGAAAAGCG
CACTGACAATCCAGCTAATCCAGAACCACTTTGTAGATGAATATGATCCCACCATAGAGGATTCTTACAG
AAAACAAGTGGTTATAGATGGTGAAACCTGTTTGTTGGACATACTGGATACAGCTGGACAAGAAGAGTAC
AGTGCCATGAGAGACCAATACATGAGGACAGGCGAAGGCTTCCTCTGTGTATTTGCCATCAATAATAGCA
AGTCATTTGCGGATATTAACCTCTACAGGGAGCAGATTAAGCGAGTAAAAGACTCGGATGATGTACCTAT
GGTGCTAGTGGGAAACAAGTGTGATTTGCCAACAAGGACAGTTGATACAAAACAAGCCCACGAACTGGCC
AAGAGTTACGGGATTCCATTCATTGAAACCTCAGCCAAGACCAGACAGGGTGTTGAAGATGCTTTTTACA
CACTGGTAAGAGAAATACGCCAGTACCGAATGAAAAAACTCAACAGCAGTGATGATGGGACTCAGGGTTG
TATGGGATTGCCATGTGTGGTGATGTAAGTTTAAACGAATTCGGGCTCGGTACCCGGGGATCCTCTAGAG
TCGACCTGCAGGCATGCAAGCTGATTTGGCTGCTGCCACCGCTGAGCAAGGCCGCTTCGAGCAGACATGA
TAAGATACATTGATGAGTTTGGACAAACCACAACTAGAATGCAGTGAAAAAAATGCTTTATTTGTGAAAT
TTGTGATGCTATTGCTTTATTTGTAACCATTATAAGCTGCAATAAACAAGTTAACAACAACAATTGCATT
CATTTTATGTTTCAGGTTCAGGGGGAGATGTGGGAGGTTTTTTTAAGCAAGTAAAACCTCTACAAATGTG
GTAAAATCTTAATTAAGAATTCTAATATAACTTCGTATAGCATACATTATACGAAGTTATGGATCCACTG
TTGACAATTAATCATCGGCATAGTATATCGGCATAGTATAATACGACAAGGTGAGGAACTAAACCCAGGA
GGCAGATCATGATTGAACAAGATGGATTGCACGCAGGTTCTCCGGCCGCTTGGGTGGAGAGGCTATTCGG
CTATGACTGGGCACAACAGACAATCGGCTGCTCTGATGCCGCCGTGTTCCGGCTGTCAGCGCAGGGGCGC
CCGGTTCTTTTTGTCAAGACCGACCTGTCCGGTGCCCTGAATGAACTGCAGGACGAGGCAGCGCGGCTAT
CGTGGCTGGCCACGACGGGCGTTCCTTGCGCAGCTGTGCTCGACGTTGTCACTGAAGCGGGAAGGGACTG
GCTGCTATTGGGCGAAGTGCCGGGGCAGGATCTCCTGTCATCTCACCTTGCTCCTGCCGAGAAAGTATCC
ATCATGGCTGATGCAATGCGGCGGCTGCATACGCTTGATCCGGCTACCTGCCCATTCGACCACCAAGCGA
AACATCGCATCGAGCGAGCACGTACTCGGATGGAAGCCGGTCTTGTCGATCAGGATGATCTGGACGAAGA
GCATCAGGGGCTCGCGCCAGCCGAACTGTTCGCCAGGCTCAAGGCGCGCATGCCCGACGGCGAGGATCTC
GTCGTGACCCATGGCGATGCCTGCTTGCCGAATATCATGGTGGAAAATGGCCGCTTTTCTGGATTCATCG
ACTGTGGCCGGCTGGGTGTGGCGGACCGCTATCAGGACATAGCGTTGGCTACCCGTGATATTGCTGAAGA
GCTTGGCGGCGAATGGGCTGACCGCTTCCTCGTGCTTTACGGTATCGCCGCTCCCGATTCGCAGCGCATC
GCCTTCTATCGCCTTCTTGACGAGTTCTTCTGATTCGAAATGACCGACCAAGCGACGCCCAACCGGTATC
AGCTCACTCAAAGGCGGTAATACGGTTATCCACAGAATCAGGGGATAACGCAGGAAAGAACATGTGAGCA
AAAGGCCAGCAAAAGGCCAGGAACCGTAAAAAGGCCGCGTTGCTGGCGTTTTTCCATAGGCTCCGCCCCC
CTGACGAGCATCACAAAAATCGACGCTCAAGTCAGAGGTGGCGAAACCCGACAGGACTATAAAGATACCA
GGCGTTTCCCCCTGGAAGCTCCCTCGTGCGCTCTCCTGTTCCGACCCTGCCGCTTACCGGATACCTGTCC
GCCTTTCTCCCTTCGGGAAGCGTGGCGCTTTCTCATAGCTCACGCTGTAGGTATCTCAGTTCGGTGTAGG
TCGTTCGCTCCAAGCTGGGCTGTGTGCACGAACCCCCCGTTCAGCCCGACCGCTGCGCCTTATCCGGTAA
CTATCGTCTTGAGTCCAACCCGGTAAGACACGACTTATCGCCACTGGCAGCAGCCACTGGTAACAGGATT
AGCAGAGCGAGGTATGTAGGCGGTGCTACAGAGTTCTTGAAGTGGTGGCCTAACTACGGCTACACTAGAA
GGACAGTATTTGGTATCTGCGCTCTGCTGAAGCCAGTTACCTTCGGAAAAAGAGTTGGTAGCTCTTGATC
CGGCAAACAAACCACCGCTGGTAGCGGTGGTTTTTTTGTTTGCAAGCAGCAGATTACGCGCAGAAAAAAA
GGATTTCAAGAAGATCCTTTGATCTTTTCTACGGGGTCTGACGCTCAGTGGAACGAAAACTCACGTTAAG
GGATTTTGGTCATGAGATTATCAAAAAGGATCTTCACCTAGATCCTTTTATAGTCCGGAATCGTCACACA
AAAAACCAACACACAGATGTAATGAAAATAAAGATATTTTATTGCGGCCATCGTGATGGCTAGAGTTTAG
CCCTCCCACACATAACCAGAGGGCAGCAATTCACGAATCCCAACTGCCGTCGGCTGTCCATCACTGTCCT
TCACTATGGCTTTGATCCCAGGATGCAGATCGAGAAGCACCTGTCGGCACCGTCCGCAGGGGCTCAAGAT
GCCCCTGTTCTCATTTCCGATCGCGACGATACAAGTCAGGTTGCCAGCTGCCGCAGCAGCAGCAGTGCCC
AGCACCACGAGTTCTGCACAAGGTCCCCCAGTAAAATGATATACATTGACACCAGTGAAGATGCGGCCGT
CGCTAGAGAGAGCTGCGCTGGCGACGCTGTAGTCTTCAGAGATGGGGATGCTGTTGATTGTAGCCGTTGC
TCTTTCAATGAGGGTGGATTCTTCTTGAGACAAAGGCTTGGCCATGGTGGCGCTAGTGTCAGAAGAATCG
AGCTTTTTGCAAAAGCCTAGGCCTCCAAAAAAGCCTCCTCACTACTTCTGGAATAGCTCAGAGGCCGAGG
CGGCCTCGGCCTCTGCATAAATAAAAAAAATTAGTCAGCCATGGGGCGGAGAATGGGCGGAACTGGGCGG
AGTTAGGGGCGGGATGGGCGGAGTTAGGGGCGGGACTATGGTTGCTGACTAATTGAGATGCATGCTTTGC
ATACTTCTGCCTGCTGGGGAGCCTGGGGACTTTCCACACCTGGTTGCTGACTAATTGAGATGCATGCTTT
GCATACTTCTGCCTGCTGGGGAGCCTGGGGACTTTCCACACCCTAACTGACACACATTCCACAGCTGGTT
CTTTCCGCCTCAGAAGGTACCTAACCAAGTTCCTCTTTCAGAGGTTATTTCAGGCCATGGTGCTGCGC
Features (pLannotate 1.2.2; 17 found; start..end, strand, type, name):
     24..105     -  polyA_signal   SV40 poly(A) signal: SV40 polyadenylation signal
    128..211     -  CDS            large T antigen (fragment): large T antigen from SV40 (simian virus 40)
    276..641     +  enhancer       CMV enhancer: human cytomegalovirus immediate early enhancer
    643..842     +  promoter       CMV promoter: human cytomegalovirus (CMV) immediate early promoter
    981..1113    +  intron         chimeric intron: chimera between introns from human β-globin and immunoglobulin heavy chain genes
   1157..1175    +  promoter       T7 promoter: promoter for bacteriophage T7 RNA polymerase
   1279..1845    +  CDS            NRAS: RASN_HUMAN - Also known as HRAS1. Experimental evidence at protein level: Swiss-Prot protein existence level 1. Ras proteins bind GDP/GTP and possess intrinsic GTPase activity. From Homo sapiens (Human).
   1857..1912    +  misc_feature   MCS: pUC18/19 multiple cloning site
   1961..2082    -  polyA_signal   SV40 poly(A) signal: SV40 polyadenylation signal
   2105..2173    -  CDS            large T antigen (fragment): large T antigen from SV40 (simian virus 40)
   2197..2230    +  protein_bind   loxP: Cre-mediated recombination occurs in the 8-bp core sequence (GCATACAT). Cre recombinase
   2240..2287    +  promoter       EM7 promoter: synthetic bacterial promoter&nbsp
   2319..3110    +  CDS            neo: KKA2_KLEPN - Also known as kan, nptII. Experimental evidence at protein level: Swiss-Prot protein existence level 1. Resistance to kanamycin, neomycin, paromomycin, ribostamycin, butirosin and gentamicin B. From Klebsiella pneumoniae.
   3271..3859    -  rep_origin     ori: high-copy-number ColE1/pMB1/pBR322/pUC origin of replication
   3985..4033    -  polyA_signal   poly(A) signal: synthetic polyadenylation signal
   4057..4455    -  CDS            BSD: blasticidin S deaminase; Aspergillus terreus BSD; confers resistance to blasticidin
   4486..4843    -  promoter       SV40 promoter: SV40 enhancer and early promoter
