[The description below was written by a language model from this plasmid's Addgene catalogue record and pLannotate feature annotations shown in this document.]
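Description:
SmBiT-NRAS BiBiT-Ready Vector is a 4.9 kb mammalian expression plasmid built on the pFN218K SmBiT CMV-BlastFlexi backbone. It is maintained in E. coli as a high-copy plasmid through a ColE1/pUC-type origin. Bacterial selection uses kanamycin, with resistance supplied by a neo/nptII coding sequence driven by the synthetic bacterial EM7 promoter. A single loxP site lies just upstream of this cassette, but the record does not state its purpose. For selection in mammalian cells, a separate cassette on the opposite strand places the blasticidin S deaminase gene (BSD) under the SV40 enhancer/early promoter, terminated by a synthetic polyadenylation signal.

The payload is wild-type human NRAS, a small GTPase that cycles between GDP- and GTP-bound states, expressed from the CMV immediate-early enhancer and promoter. A chimeric β-globin/immunoglobulin intron sits downstream of the promoter, an element commonly included to improve transcript processing and expression. A T7 promoter ahead of the coding region would permit in vitro transcription. The catalogue lists an N-terminal SmBiT tag contributed by the backbone. This small peptide is not annotated separately in the feature table, but it presumably occupies the unannotated space between the T7 promoter and the NRAS coding sequence. A short multiple cloning site remnant and an SV40 polyadenylation signal follow the insert.

SmBiT is the small subunit of the split NanoLuc luciferase system and gives luminescence when it is complemented by its LgBiT partner. The construct therefore suits luminescence-based proximity or interaction assays involving NRAS in transfected cells, with blasticidin available for making stable lines. The record does not describe the specific "BiBiT" assay format.
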