Addgene plasmid #237063: SmBiT-NRAS BiBiT-Ready Vector
Depositing lab: Promega Corporation.
Backbone
  Vector backbone: pFN218K SmBiT CMV-BlastFlexi Vector
  Vector type: Mammalian Expression
  Selectable markers: Blasticidin
Growth in bacteria
  Bacterial resistance: Kanamycin, 50 μg/mL
  Growth temperature: 37°C
  Growth strain: DH5alpha
  Copy number: High Copy
Gene/Insert
  Gene/Insert name: NRAS
  Species: H. sapiens (human)
  Mutation: None
  Entrez Gene: NRAS (a.k.a. ALPS4, CMNS, KRAS, N-ras, NCMS, NRAS1, NS6)
  Promoter: CMV
  Tag / fusion protein: SmBiT (N terminal on backbone)
  Cloning method: Other
How to cite: SmBiT-NRAS BiBiT-Ready Vector was a gift from Promega Corporation (Addgene plasmid # 237063 ; http://n2t.net/addgene:237063 ; RRID:Addgene_237063)
